Addgene plasmid #21748: Rb-379-792-pGex2TK
Depositing lab: William Kaelin. Depositing organization: Dana-Farber Cancer Institute. Publication: Expression cloning of a cDNA encoding a retinoblastoma-binding protein with E2F-like properties. Kaelin WG, Krek W, Sellers WR, DeCaprio JA, Ajchenbaum F, Fuchs CS, Chittenden T, Li Y, Farnham PJ, Blanar MA. Cell. 1992 Jul 24. 70(2):351-64. 10.1016/0092-8674(92)90108-O PubMed 1638635.
Backbone
  Vector backbone: pGex2TK
  Backbone manufacturer: Pharmacia
  Backbone size w/o insert (bp): 4969
  Vector type: Bacterial Expression
Growth in bacteria
  Bacterial resistance: Ampicillin, 100 μg/mL
  Growth temperature: 37°C
  Growth strain: DH5alpha
  Growth instructions: DH5alpha BL21
  Copy number: High Copy
Gene/Insert
  Gene/Insert name: Rb (alt name: retinoblastoma protein)
  Species: H. sapiens (human)
  Insert size (bp): 1251
  Mutation: deletion mutant ORF contains aa 379-792 of wt Rb cDNA
  GenBank ID: BC040540
  Entrez Gene: RB1 (a.k.a. OSRC, PPP1R130, RB, p105-Rb, p110-RB1, pRb, pp110)
  Tag / fusion protein: GST (N terminal on backbone)
  Cloning method: Restriction Enzyme; 5′ cloning site BamH I (not destroyed); 3′ cloning site BamH I (not destroyed)
  Sequencing primers: 5′ pGex-5'; 3′ pGex-3'
Terms and licenses: Academic/Nonprofit Terms; Industry Terms: Not Available to Industry
How to cite: Rb-379-792-pGex2TK was a gift from William Kaelin (Addgene plasmid # 21748 ; http://n2t.net/addgene:21748 ; RRID:Addgene_21748)
