[The description below was written by a language model from this plasmid's Addgene catalogue record and pLannotate feature annotations shown in this document.]
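Description:
Rb-379-792-pGex2TK is a bacterial expression plasmid built on the Pharmacia pGex2TK backbone and designed to produce a fragment of the human retinoblastoma protein as a glutathione S-transferase fusion in E. coli. It replicates from a high-copy ColE1/pMB1-type origin and is selected with ampicillin through the β-lactamase (AmpR) gene and its own promoter. The feature table, which covers the full 6,226-nt depositor sequence, also picks up short remnants typical of pGEX-family vectors: fragments of rop and the pBR322 bom region, a piece of yciV upstream of the promoter, and a lac promoter/operator/lacZα segment downstream of lacI.

The expression cassette is driven by the strong hybrid tac promoter followed by a lac operator. The plasmid carries its own lacI gene under the lacIq promoter, so transcription is repressed until it is relieved with IPTG. The open reading frame begins with Schistosoma japonicum GST, supplied by the backbone as an N-terminal tag. This is followed by an RB1 insert of about 1.25 kb, cloned at BamHI sites that remain intact on both sides. The insert is a deletion mutant encoding amino acids 379–792 of wild-type Rb. The annotation notes that RB1 interacts with viral oncoproteins such as SV40 large T antigen, HPV E7 and adenovirus E1A, and that these disrupt RB1–E2F1 complexes.

The GST moiety allows the fusion protein to be purified or immobilised on glutathione resin. The associated publication describes expression cloning of an Rb-binding protein with E2F-like properties, which is consistent with using this construct to make recombinant Rb as a bait or probe for binding partners. The record does not give further experimental detail.
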