Features (pLannotate 1.2.2; 17 found; start..end, strand, type, name):
      6..107     -  CDS            yciV (fragment): RNAAM_ECOLI - Also known as trpH From Escherichia coli (strain K12).
    183..211     +  promoter       tac promoter: strong E. coli promoter; hybrid between the trp and lac UV5 promoters
    219..235     +  protein_bind   lac operator: The lac repressor binds to the lac operator to inhibit transcription in E. coli. This inhibition can be relieved by adding lactose or isopropyl-β-D-thiogalactopyranoside (IPTG). lac repressor encoded by lacI
    258..911     +  CDS            GST26_SCHJA: Experimental evidence at protein level: Swiss-Prot protein existence level 1. GST isoenzymes appear to play a central role in the parasite detoxification system. Other functions are also suspected including a role in increasing the solubility of haematin in the parasite gut. From Schistosoma japonicum (Blood fluke).
    963..2216    +  CDS            RB1 (fragment): RB_HUMAN - Experimental evidence at protein level: Swiss-Prot protein existence level 1. (Microbial infection) In case of viral infections, interactions with SV40 large T antigen, HPV E7 protein or adenovirus E1A protein induce the disassembly of RB1-E2F1 complex thereby disrupting RB1's activity. From Homo sapiens (Human).
   2243..2282    +  CDS            rop (fragment): Rop protein, which maintains plasmids at low copy number; rop
   2384..2424    +  misc_feature   bom (fragment): basis of mobility region from pBR322
   2529..2633    +  promoter       AmpR promoter: bla
   2634..3494    +  CDS            AmpR: β-lactamase; bla; confers resistance to ampicillin, carbenicillin, and related antibiotics
   3665..4253    +  rep_origin     ori: high-copy-number ColE1/pMB1/pBR322/pUC origin of replication
   4439..4490    -  misc_feature   bom (fragment): basis of mobility region from pBR322
   4497..4574    +  promoter       lacIq promoter: lacI (mutant); In the lacIq allele, a single base change in the promoter boosts expression of the lacI gene about 10-fold.
   4575..5657    +  CDS            lacI: lac repressor; lacI; The lac repressor binds to the lac operator to inhibit transcription in E. coli. This inhibition can be relieved by adding lactose or isopropyl-β-D-thiogalactopyranoside (IPTG).
   5670..5691    +  protein_bind   CAP binding site: CAP binding activates transcription in the presence of cAMP. E. coli catabolite activator protein
   5706..5736    +  promoter       lac promoter: promoter for the E. coli lac operon
   5744..5760    +  protein_bind   lac operator: The lac repressor binds to the lac operator to inhibit transcription in E. coli. This inhibition can be relieved by adding lactose or isopropyl-β-D-thiogalactopyranoside (IPTG). lac repressor encoded by lacI
   5780..5953    +  CDS            lacZα: LacZα fragment of β-galactosidase; lacZ fragment
>Addgene plasmid #21748 | Rb-379-792-pGex2TK | depositor full sequence | sequence record 9981 | Author sequence
ACGTTATCGACTGCACGGTGCACCAATGCTTCTGGCGTCAGGCAGCCATCGGAAGCTGTGGTATGGCTGT
GCAGGTCGTAAATCACTGCATAATTCGTGTCGCTCAAGGCGCACTCCCGTTCTGGATAATGTTTTTTGCG
CCGACATCATAACGGTTCTGGCAAATATTCTGAAATGAGCTGTTGACAATTAATCATCGGCTCGTATAAT
GTGTGGAATTGTGAGCGGATAACAATTTCACACAGGAAACAGTATTCATGTCCCCTATACTAGGTTATTG
GAAAATTAAGGGCCTTGTGCAACCCACTCGACTTCTTTTGGAATATCTTGAAGAAAAATATGAAGAGCAT
TTGTATGAGCGCGATGAAGGTGATAAATGGCGAAACAAAAAGTTTGAATTGGGTTTGGAGTTTCCCAATC
TTCCTTATTATATTGATGGTGATGTTAAATTAACACAGTCTATGGCCATCATACGTTATATAGCTGACAA
GCACAACATGTTGGGTGGTTGTCCAAAAGAGCGTGCAGAGATTTCAATGCTTGAAGGAGCGGTTTTGGAT
ATTAGATACGGTGTTTCGAGAATTGCATATAGTAAAGACTTTGAAACTCTCAAAGTTGATTTTCTTAGCA
AGCTACCTGAAATGCTGAAAATGTTCGAAGATCGTTTATGTCATAAAACATATTTAAATGGTGATCATGT
AACCCATCCTGACTTCATGTTGTATGACGCTCTTGATGTTGTTTTATACATGGACCCAATGTGCCTGGAT
GCGTTCCCAAAATTAGTTTGTTTTAAAAAACGTATTGAAGCTATCCCACAAATTGATAAGTACTTGAAAT
CCAGCAAGTATATAGCATGGCCTTTGCAGGGCTGGCAAGCCACGTTTGGTGGTGGCGACCATCCTCCAAA
ATCGGATCTGGTTCCGCGTGGATCTCGTCGTGCATCTGTTGGATCCGCCACCATGAACACTATCCAACAA
TTAATGATGATTTTAAATTCAGCAAGTGATCAACCTTCAGAAAATCTGATTTCCTATTTTAACAACTGCA
CAGTGAATCCAAAAGAAAGTATACTGAAAAGAGTGAAGGATATAGGATACATCTTTAAAGAGAAATTTGC
TAAAGCTGTGGGACAGGGTTGTGTCGAAATTGGATCACAGCGATACAAACTTGGAGTTCGCTTGTATTAC
CGAGTAATGGAATCCATGCTTAAATCAGAAGAAGAACGATTATCCATTCAAAATTTTAGCAAACTTCTGA
ATGACAACATTTTTCATATGTCTTTATTGGCGTGCGCTCTTGAGGTTGTAATGGCCACATATAGCAGAAG
TACATCTCAGAATCTTGATTCTGGAACAGATTTGTCTTTCCCATGGATTCTGAATGTGCTTAATTTAAAA
GCCTTTGATTTTTACAAAGTGATCGAAAGTTTTATCAAAGCAGAAGGCAACTTGACAAGAGAAATGATAA
AACATTTAGAACGATGTGAACATCGAATCATGGAATCCCTTGCATGGCTCTCAGATTCACCTTTATTTGA
TCTTATTAAACAATCAAAGGACCGAGAAGGACCAACTGATCACCTTGAATCTGCTTGTCCTCTTAATCTT
CCTCTCCAGAATAATCACACTGCAGCAGATATGTATCTTTCTCCTGTAAGATCTCCAAAGAAAAAAGGTT
CAACTACGCGTGTAAATTCTACTGCAAATGCAGAGACACAAGCAACCTCAGCCTTCCAGACCCAGAAGCC
ATTGAAATCTACCTCTCTTTCACTGTTTTATAAAAAAGTGTATCGGCTAGCCTATCTCCGGCTAAATACA
CTTTGTGAACGCCTTCTGTCTGAGCACCCAGAATTAGAACATATCATCTGGACCCTTTTCCAGCACACCC
TGCAGAATGAGTATGAACTCATGAGAGACAGGCATTTGGACCAAATTATGATGTGTTCCATGTATGGCAT
ATGCAAAGTGAAGAATATAGACCTTAAATTCAAAATCATTGTAACAGCATACAAGGATCTTCCTCATGCT
GTTCAGGAGACATTCAAACGTGTTTTGATCAAAGAAGAGGAGTATGATTCTATTATAGTATTCTATAACT
CGGTCTTCATGCAGAGACTGAAAACAAATATTTTGCAGTATGCTTCCACCAGGCCCCCTACCTTGTCACC
AATACCTCACATTCCTCGAAGCCCTTACAAGTTTTGAGGATCCCCGGGAATTCATCGTGACTGACTGACG
ATCTGCCTCGCGCGTTTCGGTGATGACGGTGAAAACCTCTGACACATGCAGCTCCCGGAGACGGTCACAG
CTTGTCTGTAAGCGGATGCCGGGAGCAGACAAGCCCGTCAGGGCGCGTCAGCGGGTGTTGGCGGGTGTCG
GGGCGCAGCCATGACCCAGTCACGTAGCGATAGCGGAGTGTATAATTCTTGAAGACGAAAGGGCCTCGTG
ATACGCCTATTTTTATAGGTTAATGTCATGATAATAATGGTTTCTTAGACGTCAGGTGGCACTTTTCGGG
GAAATGTGCGCGGAACCCCTATTTGTTTATTTTTCTAAATACATTCAAATATGTATCCGCTCATGAGACA
ATAACCCTGATAAATGCTTCAATAATATTGAAAAAGGAAGAGTATGAGTATTCAACATTTCCGTGTCGCC
CTTATTCCCTTTTTTGCGGCATTTTGCCTTCCTGTTTTTGCTCACCCAGAAACGCTGGTGAAAGTAAAAG
ATGCTGAAGATCAGTTGGGTGCACGAGTGGGTTACATCGAACTGGATCTCAACAGCGGTAAGATCCTTGA
GAGTTTTCGCCCCGAAGAACGTTTTCCAATGATGAGCACTTTTAAAGTTCTGCTATGTGGCGCGGTATTA
TCCCGTGTTGACGCCGGGCAAGAGCAACTCGGTCGCCGCATACACTATTCTCAGAATGACTTGGTTGAGT
ACTCACCAGTCACAGAAAAGCATCTTACGGATGGCATGACAGTAAGAGAATTATGCAGTGCTGCCATAAC
CATGAGTGATAACACTGCGGCCAACTTACTTCTGACAACGATCGGAGGACCGAAGGAGCTAACCGCTTTT
TTGCACAACATGGGGGATCATGTAACTCGCCTTGATCGTTGGGAACCGGAGCTGAATGAAGCCATACCAA
ACGACGAGCGTGACACCACGATGCCTGCAGCAATGGCAACAACGTTGCGCAAACTATTAACTGGCGAACT
ACTTACTCTAGCTTCCCGGCAACAATTAATAGACTGGATGGAGGCGGATAAAGTTGCAGGACCACTTCTG
CGCTCGGCCCTTCCGGCTGGCTGGTTTATTGCTGATAAATCTGGAGCCGGTGAGCGTGGGTCTCGCGGTA
TCATTGCAGCACTGGGGCCAGATGGTAAGCCCTCCCGTATCGTAGTTATCTACACGACGGGGAGTCAGGC
AACTATGGATGAACGAAATAGACAGATCGCTGAGATAGGTGCCTCACTGATTAAGCATTGGTAACTGTCA
GACCAAGTTTACTCATATATACTTTAGATTGATTTAAAACTTCATTTTTAATTTAAAAGGATCTAGGTGA
AGATCCTTTTTGATAATCTCATGACCAAAATCCCTTAACGTGAGTTTTCGTTCCACTGAGCGTCAGACCC
CGTAGAAAAGATCAAAGGATCTTCTTGAGATCCTTTTTTTCTGCGCGTAATCTGCTGCTTGCAAACAAAA
AAACCACCGCTACCAGCGGTGGTTTGTTTGCCGGATCAAGAGCTACCAACTCTTTTTCCGAAGGTAACTG
GCTTCAGCAGAGCGCAGATACCAAATACTGTCCTTCTAGTGTAGCCGTAGTTAGGCCACCACTTCAAGAA
CTCTGTAGCACCGCCTACATACCTCGCTCTGCTAATCCTGTTACCAGTGGCTGCTGCCAGTGGCGATAAG
TCGTGTCTTACCGGGTTGGACTCAAGACGATAGTTACCGGATAAGGCGCAGCGGTCGGGCTGAACGGGGG
GTTCGTGCACACAGCCCAGCTTGGAGCGAACGACCTACACCGAACTGAGATACCTACAGCGTGAGCTATG
AGAAAGCGCCACGCTTCCCGAAGGGAGAAAGGCGGACAGGTATCCGGTAAGCGGCAGGGTCGGAACAGGA
GAGCGCACGAGGGAGCTTCCAGGGGGAAACGCCTGGTATCTTTATAGTCCTGTCGGGTTTCGCCACCTCT
GACTTGAGCGTCGATTTTTGTGATGCTCGTCAGGGGGGCGGAGCCTATGGAAAAACGCCAGCAACGCGGC
CTTTTTACGGTTCCTGGCCTTTTGCTGGCCTTTTGCTCACATGTTCTTTCCTGCGTTATCCCCTGATTCT
GTGGATAACCGTATTACCGCCTTTGAGTGAGCTGATACCGCTCGCCGCAGCCGAACGACCGAGCGCAGCG
AGTCAGTGAGCGAGGAAGCGGAAGAGCGCCTGATGCGGTATTTTCTCCTTACGCATCTGTGCGGTATTTC
ACACCGCATAAATTCCGACACCATCGAATGGTGCAAAACCTTTCGCGGTATGGCATGATAGCGCCCGGAA
GAGAGTCAATTCAGGGTGGTGAATGTGAAACCAGTAACGTTATACGATGTCGCAGAGTATGCCGGTGTCT
CTTATCAGACCGTTTCCCGCGTGGTGAACCAGGCCAGCCACGTTTCTGCGAAAACGCGGGAAAAAGTGGA
AGCGGCGATGGCGGAGCTGAATTACATTCCCAACCGCGTGGCACAACAACTGGCGGGCAAACAGTCGTTG
CTGATTGGCGTTGCCACCTCCAGTCTGGCCCTGCACGCGCCGTCGCAAATTGTCGCGGCGATTAAATCTC
GCGCCGATCAACTGGGTGCCAGCGTGGTGGTGTCGATGGTAGAACGAAGCGGCGTCGAAGCCTGTAAAGC
GGCGGTGCACAATCTTCTCGCGCAACGCGTCAGTGGGCTGATCATTAACTATCCGCTGGATGACCAGGAT
GCCATTGCTGTGGAAGCTGCCTGCACTAATGTTCCGGCGTTATTTCTTGATGTCTCTGACCAGACACCCA
TCAACAGTATTATTTTCTCCCATGAAGACGGTACGCGACTGGGCGTGGAGCATCTGGTCGCATTGGGTCA
CCAGCAAATCGCGCTGTTAGCGGGCCCATTAAGTTCTGTCTCGGCGCGTCTGCGTCTGGCTGGCTGGCAT
AAATATCTCACTCGCAATCAAATTCAGCCGATAGCGGAACGGGAAGGCGACTGGAGTGCCATGTCCGGTT
TTCAACAAACCATGCAAATGCTGAATGAGGGCATCGTTCCCACTGCGATGCTGGTTGCCAACGATCAGAT
GGCGCTGGGCGCAATGCGCGCCATTACCGAGTCCGGGCTGCGCGTTGGTGCGGATATCTCGGTAGTGGGA
TACGACGATACCGAAGACAGCTCATGTTATATCCCGCCGTTAACCACCATCAAACAGGATTTTCGCCTGC
TGGGGCAAACCAGCGTGGACCGCTTGCTGCAACTCTCTCAGGGCCAGGCGGTGAAGGGCAATCAGCTGTT
GCCCGTCTCACTGGTGAAAAGAAAAACCACCCTGGCGCCCAATACGCAAACCGCCTCTCCCCGCGCGTTG
GCCGATTCATTAATGCAGCTGGCACGACAGGTTTCCCGACTGGAAAGCGGGCAGTGAGCGCAACGCAATT
AATGTGAGTTAGCTCACTCATTAGGCACCCCAGGCTTTACACTTTATGCTTCCGGCTCGTATGTTGTGTG
GAATTGTGAGCGGATAACAATTTCACACAGGAAACAGCTATGACCATGATTACGGATTCACTGGCCGTCG
TTTTACAACGTCGTGACTGGGAAAACCCTGGCGTTACCCAACTTAATCGCCTTGCAGCACATCCCCCTTT
CGCCAGCTGGCGTAATAGCGAAGAGGCCCGCACCGATCGCCCTTCCCAACAGTTGCGCAGCCTGAATGGC
GAATGGCGCTTTGCCTGGTTTCCGGCACCAGAAGCGGTGCCGGAAAGCTGGCTGGAGTGCGATCTTCCTG
AGGCCGATACTGTCGTCGTCCCCTCAAACTGGCAGATGCACGGTTACGATGCGCCCATCTACACCAACGT
AACCTATCCCATTACGGTCAATCCGCCGTTTGTTCCCACGGAGAATCCGACGGGTTGTTACTCGCTCACA
TTTAATGTTGATGAAAGCTGGCTACAGGAAGGCCAGACGCGAATTATTTTTGATGGCGTTGGAATT
