>Addgene plasmid #21748 | Rb-379-792-pGex2TK | addgene partial sequence | sequence record 27580 | 21748 with pGEX-5
AATCGGATCTGGTTCCGCGTGGATCTCGTCGTGCATCTGTTGGATCCGCCACCATGAACACTATCCAACA
ATTAATGATGATTTTAAATTCAGCAAGTGATCAACCTTCAGAAAATCTGATTTCCTATTTTAACAACTGC
ACAGTGAATCCAAAAGAAAGTATACTGAAAAGAGTGAAGGATATAGGATACATCTTTAAAGAGAAATTTG
CTAAAGCTGTGGGACAGGGTTGTGTCGAAATTGGATCACAGCGATACAAACTTGGAGTTCGCTTGTATTA
CCGAGTAATGGAATCCATGCTTAAATCAGAAGAAGAACGATTATCCATTCAAAATTTTAGCAAACTTCTG
AATGACAACATTTTTCATATGTCTTTATTGGCGTGCGCTCTTGAGGTTGTAATGGCCACATATAGCAGAA
GTACATCTCAGAATCTTGATTCTGGAACAGATTTGTCTTTCCCATGGATTCTGAATGTGCTTAATTTAAA
AGCCTTTGATTTTTACAAAGTGATCGAAAGTTTTATCAAAGCAGAAGGCAACTTGACAAGAGAAATGATA
AAACATTTAGAACGATGTGAACATCGAATCATGGAATCCCTTGCATGGCTCTCAGATTCACCTTTATTTG
ATCTTATTAAACAATCAAAGGACCGAGAAGGACCAACTGATCACCTTGAATCTGCTTGTCCTCTTAATCT
TCCTCTCCAGAATAATCACACTGCAGCAGATATGTATCTTTCTCCTGTAGATCTCCAAG
